Addgene plasmid #45456: piRFP702-N1
Depositing lab: Vladislav Verkhusha. Depositing organization: Albert Einstein College of Medicine. Publication: Near-infrared fluorescent proteins for multicolor in vivo imaging. Shcherbakova DM, Verkhusha VV. Nat Methods. 2013 Jun 16. doi: 10.1038/nmeth.2521. PubMed 23770755.
Backbone
  Vector backbone: pN1
  Backbone manufacturer: Clontech
  Backbone size w/o insert (bp): 4012
  Total vector size (bp): 4948
  Vector type: Mammalian Expression
  Selectable markers: Neomycin (select with G418)
Growth in bacteria
  Bacterial resistance: Kanamycin, 50 μg/mL
  Growth temperature: 37°C
  Growth strain: DH5alpha
  Copy number: High Copy
Gene/Insert
  Gene/Insert name: iRFP702
  Species: Rhodopseudomonas palustris
  Insert size (bp): 936
  Mutation: T2A, S45T, D124E, M170L, D202L, I203V, I219V, R233H, V251I, Y258F, A283I, F307L relative to RpBphP6
  GenBank ID: KC991144
  Promoter: CMV
  Cloning method: Restriction Enzyme; 5′ cloning site AgeI (not destroyed); 3′ cloning site NotI (not destroyed)
  Sequencing primers: 5′ CMV-F; 3′ SV40pA-R
Terms and licenses: Academic/Nonprofit Terms; Industry Terms: Not Available to Industry
Depositor comments: For more information on in vivo imaging, please see: https://www.addgene.org/fluorescent_proteins/in_vivo/
How to cite: piRFP702-N1 was a gift from Vladislav Verkhusha (Addgene plasmid # 45456 ; http://n2t.net/addgene:45456 ; RRID:Addgene_45456)
