[The description below was written by a language model from this plasmid's Addgene catalogue record and pLannotate feature annotations shown in this document.]
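Description:
piRFP702-N1 is a mammalian expression plasmid of about 4.9 kb built on the Clontech pN1 backbone, carrying the near-infrared fluorescent protein iRFP702. It is maintained in E. coli at high copy from a ColE1/pUC-type origin and also contains an f1 phage origin. A single NeoR/KanR (Tn5 aminoglycoside phosphotransferase) gene serves both hosts. The bacterial AmpR (bla) promoter drives it for kanamycin selection, while the adjacent SV40 enhancer/early promoter, together with an HSV TK polyadenylation signal, drives it in mammalian cells for G418 selection of stable transfectants. The short large T antigen, ble and bGH poly(A) fragments in the annotation appear to be partial matches to backbone sequence rather than functional elements.

The payload is a 936 bp iRFP702 coding sequence inserted between AgeI and NotI sites, both of which are preserved. iRFP702 was engineered from the Rhodopseudomonas palustris bacterial phytochrome RpBphP6 and differs from it by twelve recorded amino-acid substitutions; its emission peaks at 702 nm. Expression is driven by the human cytomegalovirus immediate early enhancer and promoter and terminated by the SV40 polyadenylation signal. A multiple cloning site lies between the CMV promoter and the start of the reporter, the "N1" arrangement, which allows a gene of interest to be cloned in frame upstream so that iRFP702 is fused to its C-terminus. Without an added insert, the plasmid expresses the fluorescent protein alone. The record associates the construct with work on near-infrared proteins for multicolour in vivo imaging. This points to its use as a spectrally distinct far-red label for cells and tissues or as a fusion tag.
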