Features (pLannotate 1.2.2; 14 found; start..end, strand, type, name):
     13..948     +  CDS            iRFP702: near-infrared fluorescent protein with an emission peak at 702 nm, engineered from a bacterial phytochrome (Shcherbakova and Verkhusha, 2013) derived from Rhodopseudomonas palustris RpBphP6
    964..1047    +  CDS            large T antigen (fragment): large T antigen from SV40 (simian virus 40)
   1070..1191    +  polyA_signal   SV40 poly(A) signal: SV40 polyadenylation signal
   1225..1653    -  rep_origin     f1 ori (sequence partly withheld): f1 bacteriophage origin of replication; arrow indicates direction of (+) strand synthesis
   1680..1784    +  promoter       AmpR promoter: bla
   1786..2143    +  promoter       SV40 promoter: SV40 enhancer and early promoter
   2178..2972    +  CDS            NeoR/KanR: aminoglycoside phosphotransferase from Tn5; aph(3')-II (or nptII); confers resistance to neomycin, kanamycin, and G418 (Geneticin®)
   2993..3145    +  CDS            ble (fragment): BLE_KLEPN - Experimental evidence at protein level: Swiss-Prot protein existence level 1. Binding protein with a strong affinity to the bleomycin family of antibiotics. Binds to CL990; an antimitotic-antibiotic compound. From Klebsiella pneumoniae.
   3204..3251    +  polyA_signal   HSV TK poly(A) signal: herpes simplex virus thymidine kinase polyadenylation signal (Cole and Stacy, 1985)
   3342..3358    -  polyA_signal   bGH poly(A) signal (fragment): bovine growth hormone polyadenylation signal
   3580..4168    +  rep_origin     ori: high-copy-number ColE1/pMB1/pBR322/pUC origin of replication
   4343..4646    +  enhancer       CMV enhancer: human cytomegalovirus immediate early enhancer
   4647..4850    +  promoter       CMV promoter: human cytomegalovirus (CMV) immediate early promoter
   4873..5       +  misc_feature   MCS (across the origin): multiple cloning site
>Addgene plasmid #45456 | piRFP702-N1 | depositor full sequence | sequence record 63499 | piRFP702-N1 sequence 4948 bps
CCGGTCGCCACCATGGCGCGTAAGGTCGATCTCACCTCCTGCGATCGCGAGCCGATCCACATCCCCGGCA
GCATTCAGCCGTGCGGCTGCCTGCTAGCCTGCGACGCGCAGGCGGTGCGGATCACGCGCATTACGGAAAA
TGCCGGCGCGTTCTTTGGACGCGAAACTCCGCGGGTCGGTGAGCTACTCGCCGATTACTTCGGCGAGACC
GAAGCCCATGCGCTGCGCAACGCACTGGCGCAGTCCTCCGATCCAAAGCGACCGGCGCTGATCTTCGGTT
GGCGCGACGGCCTGACCGGCCGCACCTTCGACATCTCGCTGCATCGCCATGACGGTACATCGATCATCGA
GTTCGAGCCTGCGGCGGCCGAACAGGCCGACAATCCGCTGCGGCTGACGCGGCAGATCATCGCGCGCACC
AAAGAACTGAAGTCGCTCGAAGAGATGGCCGCACGGGTGCCGCGCTATCTGCAGGCGATGCTCGGCTATC
ACCGCGTGATGTTGTACCGCTTCGCGGACGACGGCTCCGGCAAAGTGATCGGCGAGGCGAAGCGCAGCGA
CCTCGAGAGCTTTCTCGGTCAGCACTTTCCGGCGTCGCTGGTCCCGCAGCAGGCGCGGCTACTGTACTTG
AAGAACGCGATCCGCGTGGTCTCGGATTCGCGCGGCATCAGCAGCCGGATCGTGCCCGAGCACGACGCCT
CCGGCGCCGCGCTTGATCTGTCGTTCGCGCACCTGCGCAGCATCTCGCCTATCCATCTCGAATTTCTGCG
GAACATGGGCGTCAGCGCCTCGATGTCGCTGTCGATCATCATTGACGGCACGCTATGGGGATTGATCATC
TGTCATCATTACGAGCCGCGTGCCGTGCCGATGGCGCAGCGCGTCGCGGCCGAAATGTTCGCCGACTTCT
TATCGCTGCACTTCACCGCCGCCCACCACCAACGCTAAGCGGCCGCGACTCTAGATCATAATCAGCCATA
CCACATTTGTAGAGGTTTTACTTGCTTTAAAAAACCTCCCACACCTCCCCCTGAACCTGAAACATAAAAT
GAATGCAATTGTTGTTGTTAACTTGTTTATTGCAGCTTATAATGGTTACAAATAAAGCAATAGCATCACA
AATTTCACAAATAAAGCATTTTTTTCACTGCATTCTAGTTGTGGTTTGTCCAAACTCATCAATGTATCTT
AAGGCGTAAATTGTAAGCGTTAATATTTTGTTAAAATTCGCGTTAAATTTTTGTTAAATCAGCTCATTTT
TTAACCAATAGGCCGAAATCGGCAAAATCCCTTATAAATCAAAAGAATAGACCGAGATAGGGT
[37 nt withheld, positions 1324-1360]
AAAGAACGTGGACTCCAACGTCAAAGG
[49 nt withheld, positions 1388-1436]
T
[91 nt withheld, positions 1438-1528]
G
[124 nt withheld, positions 1530-1653]
CAGGTGGCACTTTTCGGGGAAATGTGCGCGGAACCCCTATTTGTTTATTTTTCTAAATACATTCAAATAT
GTATCCGCTCATGAGACAATAACCCTGATAAATGCTTCAATAATATTGAAAAAGGAAGAGTCCTGAGGCG
GAAAGAACCAGCTGTGGAATGTGTGTCAGTTAGGGTGTGGAAAGTCCCCAGGCTCCCCAGCAGGCAGAAG
TATGCAAAGCATGCATCTCAATTAGTCAGCAACCAGGTGTGGAAAGTCCCCAGGCTCCCCAGCAGGCAGA
AGTATGCAAAGCATGCATCTCAATTAGTCAGCAACCATAGTCCCGCCCCTAACTCCGCCCATCCCGCCCC
TAACTCCGCCCAGTTCCGCCCATTCTCCGCCCCATGGCTGACTAATTTTTTTTATTTATGCAGAGGCCGA
GGCCGCCTCGGCCTCTGAGCTATTCCAGAAGTAGTGAGGAGGCTTTTTTGGAGGCCTAGGCTTTTGCAAA
GATCGATCAAGAGACAGGATGAGGATCGTTTCGCATGATTGAACAAGATGGATTGCACGCAGGTTCTCCG
GCCGCTTGGGTGGAGAGGCTATTCGGCTATGACTGGGCACAACAGACAATCGGCTGCTCTGATGCCGCCG
TGTTCCGGCTGTCAGCGCAGGGGCGCCCGGTTCTTTTTGTCAAGACCGACCTGTCCGGTGCCCTGAATGA
ACTGCAAGACGAGGCAGCGCGGCTATCGTGGCTGGCCACGACGGGCGTTCCTTGCGCAGCTGTGCTCGAC
GTTGTCACTGAAGCGGGAAGGGACTGGCTGCTATTGGGCGAAGTGCCGGGGCAGGATCTCCTGTCATCTC
ACCTTGCTCCTGCCGAGAAAGTATCCATCATGGCTGATGCAATGCGGCGGCTGCATACGCTTGATCCGGC
TACCTGCCCATTCGACCACCAAGCGAAACATCGCATCGAGCGAGCACGTACTCGGATGGAAGCCGGTCTT
GTCGATCAGGATGATCTGGACGAAGAGCATCAGGGGCTCGCGCCAGCCGAACTGTTCGCCAGGCTCAAGG
CGAGCATGCCCGACGGCGAGGATCTCGTCGTGACCCATGGCGATGCCTGCTTGCCGAATATCATGGTGGA
AAATGGCCGCTTTTCTGGATTCATCGACTGTGGCCGGCTGGGTGTGGCGGACCGCTATCAGGACATAGCG
TTGGCTACCCGTGATATTGCTGAAGAGCTTGGCGGCGAATGGGCTGACCGCTTCCTCGTGCTTTACGGTA
TCGCCGCTCCCGATTCGCAGCGCATCGCCTTCTATCGCCTTCTTGACGAGTTCTTCTGAGCGGGACTCTG
GGGTTCGAAATGACCGACCAAGCGACGCCCAACCTGCCATCACGAGATTTCGATTCCACCGCCGCCTTCT
ATGAAAGGTTGGGCTTCGGAATCGTTTTCCGGGACGCCGGCTGGATGATCCTCCAGCGCGGGGATCTCAT
GCTGGAGTTCTTCGCCCACCCTAGGGGGAGGCTAACTGAAACACGGAAGGAGACAATACCGGAAGGAACC
CGCGCTATGACGGCAATAAAAAGACAGAATAAAACGCACGGTGTTGGGTCGTTTGTTCATAAACGCGGGG
TTCGGTCCCAGGGCTGGCACTCTGTCGATACCCCACCGAGACCCCATTGGGGCCAATACGCCCGCGTTTC
TTCCTTTTCCCCACCCCACCCCCCAAGTTCGGGTGAAGGCCCAGGGCTCGCAGCCAACGTCGGGGCGGCA
GGCCCTGCCATAGCCTCAGGTTACTCATATATACTTTAGATTGATTTAAAACTTCATTTTTAATTTAAAA
GGATCTAGGTGAAGATCCTTTTTGATAATCTCATGACCAAAATCCCTTAACGTGAGTTTTCGTTCCACTG
AGCGTCAGACCCCGTAGAAAAGATCAAAGGATCTTCTTGAGATCCTTTTTTTCTGCGCGTAATCTGCTGC
TTGCAAACAAAAAAACCACCGCTACCAGCGGTGGTTTGTTTGCCGGATCAAGAGCTACCAACTCTTTTTC
CGAAGGTAACTGGCTTCAGCAGAGCGCAGATACCAAATACTGTCCTTCTAGTGTAGCCGTAGTTAGGCCA
CCACTTCAAGAACTCTGTAGCACCGCCTACATACCTCGCTCTGCTAATCCTGTTACCAGTGGCTGCTGCC
AGTGGCGATAAGTCGTGTCTTACCGGGTTGGACTCAAGACGATAGTTACCGGATAAGGCGCAGCGGTCGG
GCTGAACGGGGGGTTCGTGCACACAGCCCAGCTTGGAGCGAACGACCTACACCGAACTGAGATACCTACA
GCGTGAGCTATGAGAAAGCGCCACGCTTCCCGAAGGGAGAAAGGCGGACAGGTATCCGGTAAGCGGCAGG
GTCGGAACAGGAGAGCGCACGAGGGAGCTTCCAGGGGGAAACGCCTGGTATCTTTATAGTCCTGTCGGGT
TTCGCCACCTCTGACTTGAGCGTCGATTTTTGTGATGCTCGTCAGGGGGGCGGAGCCTATGGAAAAACGC
CAGCAACGCGGCCTTTTTACGGTTCCTGGCCTTTTGCTGGCCTTTTGCTCACATGTTCTTTCCTGCGTTA
TCCCCTGATTCTGTGGATAACCGTATTACCGCCATGCATTAGTTATTAATAGTAATCAATTACGGGGTCA
TTAGTTCATAGCCCATATATGGAGTTCCGCGTTACATAACTTACGGTAAATGGCCCGCCTGGCTGACCGC
CCAACGACCCCCGCCCATTGACGTCAATAATGACGTATGTTCCCATAGTAACGCCAATAGGGACTTTCCA
TTGACGTCAATGGGTGGAGTATTTACGGTAAACTGCCCACTTGGCAGTACATCAAGTGTATCATATGCCA
AGTACGCCCCCTATTGACGTCAATGACGGTAAATGGCCCGCCTGGCATTATGCCCAGTACATGACCTTAT
GGGACTTTCCTACTTGGCAGTACATCTACGTATTAGTCATCGCTATTACCATGGTGATGCGGTTTTGGCA
GTACATCAATGGGCGTGGATAGCGGTTTGACTCACGGGGATTTCCAAGTCTCCACCCCATTGACGTCAAT
GGGAGTTTGTTTTGGCACCAAAATCAACGGGACTTTCCAAAATGTCGTAACAACTCCGCCCCATTGACGC
AAATGGGCGGTAGGCGTGTACGGTGGGAGGTCTATATAAGCAGAGCTGGTTTAGTGAACCGTCAGATCCG
CTAGCGCTACCGGACTCAGATCTCGAGCTCAAGCTTCGAATTCTGCAGTCGACGGTACCGCGGGCCCGGG
ATCCA
