>Addgene plasmid #45456 | piRFP702-N1 | addgene partial sequence | sequence record 64705 | CMV-F 5'-CGCAAATGGGCGGTAGGCGTG-3'
AGCAGAGCTGGTTTAGTGAACCGTCAGATCCGCTAGCGCTACCGGACTCAGATCTCGAGCTCAAGCTTCG
AATTCTGCAGTCGACGGTACCGCGGGCCCGGGATCCACCGGTCGCCACCATGGCGCGTAAGGTCGATCTC
ACCTCCTGCGATCGCGAGCCGATCCACATCCCCGGCAGCATTCAGCCGTGCGGCTGCCTGCTAGCCTGCG
ACGCGCAGGCGGTGCGGATCACGCGCATTACGGAAAATGCCGGCGCGTTCTTTGGACGCGAAACTCCGCG
GGTCGGTGAGCTACTCGCCGATTACTTCGGCGAGACCGAAGCCCATGCGCTGCGCAACGCACTGGCGCAG
TCCTCCGATCCAAAGCGACCGGCGCTGATCTTCGGTTGGCGCGACGGCCTGACCGGCCGCACCTTCGACA
TCTCGCTGCATCGCCATGACGGTACATCGATCATCGAGTTCGAGCCTGCGGCGGCCGAACAGGCCGACAA
TCCGCTGCGGCTGACGCGGCAGATCATCGCGCGCACCAAAGAACTGAAGTCGCTCGAAGAGATGGCCGCA
CGGGTGCCGCGCTATCTGCAGGCGATGCTCGGCTATCACCGCGTGATGTTGTACCGCTTCGCGGACGACG
GCTCCGGCAAAGTGATCGGCGAGGCGAAGCGCAGCGACCTCGAGAGCTTTCTCGGTCAGCACTTTCCGGC
GTCGCTGGTCCCGCAGCAGGCGCGGCTACTGTACTTGAAGAACGCGATCCGCGTGGTCTCGGATTCGCGC
GGCATCAGCAGCCGGATCGTGCCCGAGCACGACGCCTCCGGCGCCGCGCTTGATCTGTCGTTCGCGCACC
TGCGCAGCATCTCGCCTATCCATCTCGAATTTCTGCGGAACATGGGCGTCAGCGCCTCGATGTCGCTGTC
GATCATCATTGACGGCACGCTATGGGGATTGATCATCTGTCATCATTACGAGCCGCGTGCCGTGCCGATG
GCGCAGCGCGTCGCGGCCGAAATGTTCGCCGACTTCTTATCGCTGCACTTC
