>Addgene plasmid #45456 | piRFP702-N1 | addgene partial sequence | sequence record 64707 | SV40-pA-R
TAAGCTGCAATAAACAAGTTAACAACAACAATTGCATTCATTTTATGTTTCAGGTTCAGGGGGAGGTGTG
GGAGGTTTTTTAAAGCAAGTAAAACCTCTACAAATGTGGTATGGCTGATTATGATCTAGAGTCGCGGCCG
CTTAGCGTTGGTGGTGGGCGGCGGTGAAGTGCAGCGATAAGAAGTCGGCGAACATTTCGGCCGCGACGCG
CTGCGCCATCGGCACGGCACGCGGCTCGTAATGATGACAGATGATCAATCCCCATAGCGTGCCGTCAATG
ATGATCGACAGCGACATCGAGGCGCTGACGCCCATGTTCCGCAGAAATTCGAGATGGATAGGCGAGATGC
TGCGCAGGTGCGCGAACGACAGATCAAGCGCGGCGCCGGAGGCGTCGTGCTCGGGCACGATCCGGCTGCT
GATGCCGCGCGAATCCGAGACCACGCGGATCGCGTTCTTCAAGTACAGTAGCCGCGCCTGCTGCGGGACC
AGCGACGCCGGAAAGTGCTGACCGAGAAAGCTCTCGAGGTCGCTGCGCTTCGCCTCGCCGATCACTTTGC
CGGAGCCGTCGTCCGCGAAGCGGTACAACATCACGCGGTGATAGCCGAGCATCGCCTGCAGATAGCGCGG
CACCCGTGCGGCCATCTCTTCGAGCGACTTCAGTTCTTTGGTGCGCGCGATGATCTGCCGCGTCAGCCGC
AGCGGATTGTCGGCCTGTTCGGCCGCCGCAGGCTCGAACTCGATGATCGATGTACCGTCATGGCGATGCA
GCGAGATGTCGAAGGTGCGGCCGGTCAGGCCGTCGCGCCAACCGAAGATCAGCGCCGGTCGCTTTGGATC
GGAGGACTGCGCCAGTGCGTTGCGCAGCGCATGGGCTTCGGTCTCGCCGAAGTAATCGGCGAGTAGCTCA
CCGACCCGCGGAGTTTCGCGTCCAAAGAACGCGCCGGCATTTTCCGTAATGCGCGTGATC
